>Addgene plasmid #22127 | pFLAG-6a-Ataxin3Q22-C14A | addgene partial sequence | sequence record 27941 | 22127 with hGH-PA-R
ACTTGCCCCTTGCTCCATACCACCCCCCTCCACCCCATAATATTATAGAAGGACACCTAGTCAGACAAAA
TGATGCAACTTAATTTTATTAGGACAAGGCTGGTGGGCACTGGAGTGGCAACTTCCAGGGCCAGGAGAGG
CACTGGGGAGGGGTCACAGGGATGCCACCCGGGTCAATTATCTATCGATGGTACCGGATCCGTCGACGAT
ATCCTGCAGAGATCTGAATTCGCGGCCGCTTCTTATTTATTTTTTTCCTTCTGTTTTCAAATCATTTCTG
ACAGTTTCTAAAGACATGGTCACAGCTGCCTGAAGCATGTCTTCTTCACTCATAGCATCACCTAGATCAC
TCCCAAGTGCTCCTGAACTGGTGGCTGGCCTTTCACATGGATGTGAACTTTGTCCTGATAGGTCCCCCTG
CTGCTGCTGCTGCTGCTGCTGCTGCTGCTGCTGCTGCTGCTGCTGCTGCTGTTGCTGCTTTTGCTGCTGT
TTTTCAAAGTAGGCTTCTCGTCTCTTCCGAAGCTCTTCTGAAGTAAGATTTGTACCTGATGTCTGTGTCA
TATCTTGAGATATGTTTCTGGAACTACCTTGCATACTTAGCTGAATAGCCCTGCGGAGATCTGCTTCCT
