>Addgene plasmid #22127 | pFLAG-6a-Ataxin3Q22-C14A | addgene partial sequence | sequence record 27942 | 22127 with CMV-F
CAGAGCTCGTTTAGTGACCGTCAGAATTACGCGTACCATGGACTACAAAGACGATGACGACAAGCTCAAG
CTTATAAACGGAGAGTCCATCTTCCACGAGAAACAAGAAGGCTCACTTGCTGCTCAACATTGCCTGAATA
ACTTATTGCAAGGAGAATATTTTAGCCCTGTGGAATTATCCTCAATTGCACATCAGCTGGATGAGGAGGA
GAGGATGAGAATGGCAGAAGGAGGAGTTACTAGTGAAGATTATCGCACGTTTTTACAGCAGCCTTCTGGA
AATATGGATGACAGTGGTTTTTTCTCTATTCAGGTTATAAGCAATGCCTTGAAAGTTTGGGGTTTAGAAC
TAATCCTGTTCAACAGTCCAGAGTATCAGAGGCTCAGGATCGATCCTATAAATGAAAGATCATTTATATG
CAATTATAAGGAACACTGGTTTACAGTTAGAAAATTAGGAAAACAGTGGTTTAACTTGAATTCTCTCTTG
ACGGGTCCAGAATTAATATCAGATACATATCTTGCACTTTTCTTGGCTCAATTACAACAGGAAGGTTATT
CTATATTTGTTGTTAAGGGTGATCTGCCAGATTGCGAAGCTGACCAACTCCTGCAGATGATTAGGGTCCA
ACAGATGCATCGACCAAAACTTATTGGAGAAGAATTAGCACAACTAAAAGAGCAAANANNTCCATAAAAA
AANAACT
