[The description below was written by a language model from this plasmid's Addgene catalogue record.]
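Description:
pFLAG-6a-Ataxin3Q22-C14A is a mammalian expression plasmid built on the commercial pFLAG-CMV-6a backbone (about 4.7 kb without insert). It is maintained in E. coli as a high-copy plasmid under ampicillin selection. No feature table accompanies the record, so the origin of replication, polyadenylation signal and any mammalian selection marker are not explicitly documented. The backbone name and the CMV forward sequencing primer indicate that expression is driven by the cytomegalovirus immediate-early promoter, a strong constitutive promoter commonly used for transient expression in transfected mammalian cells.

The insert is an approximately 1.1 kb human ATXN3 (ataxin-3) coding sequence, introduced by restriction cloning so that it is fused in frame to the backbone-encoded N-terminal FLAG epitope, which allows detection and immunoprecipitation with anti-FLAG antibodies. The "Q22" in the name suggests a polyglutamine tract of 22 residues, which would be in the normal, non-expanded range rather than the expanded range associated with spinocerebellar ataxia type 3 (Machado-Joseph disease), although the record does not spell this out. The recorded mutation, C14A, replaces cysteine 14 with alanine. In ataxin-3, a deubiquitinating enzyme, this residue is generally known as the catalytic cysteine of the Josephin domain, so the substitution is expected to yield a protease-inactive protein. The record does not state an intended purpose, but such a construct would typically serve as a catalytically dead control alongside wild-type or polyglutamine-expanded ataxin-3 in studies of ubiquitin chain processing, protein quality control and polyglutamine disease mechanisms.
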