Addgene plasmid #22127: pFLAG-6a-Ataxin3Q22-C14A
Depositing lab: Henry Paulson. Depositing organization: University of Michigan.
Backbone
  Vector backbone: pFLAG-CMV-6a
  Backbone manufacturer: Sigma
  Backbone size w/o insert (bp): 4700
  Vector type: Mammalian Expression
Growth in bacteria
  Bacterial resistance: Ampicillin, 100 μg/mL
  Growth temperature: 37°C
  Growth strain: DH5alpha
  Copy number: High Copy
Gene/Insert
  Gene/Insert name: Ataxin 3
  Species: H. sapiens (human)
  Insert size (bp): 1100
  Mutation: C14A
  Entrez Gene: ATXN3 (a.k.a. AT3, ATX3, JOS, MJD, MJD1, SCA3)
  Tag / fusion protein: Flag (N terminal on backbone)
  Cloning method: Restriction Enzyme
  Sequencing primers: 5′ CMV-F; 3′ BGH-rev
Terms and licenses: Academic/Nonprofit Terms; Industry Terms: Not Available to Industry
How to cite: pFLAG-6a-Ataxin3Q22-C14A was a gift from Henry Paulson (Addgene plasmid # 22127 ; http://n2t.net/addgene:22127 ; RRID:Addgene_22127)
